>Addgene plasmid #158518 | pZA40 | addgene full sequence | sequence record 317360 | Addgene NGS Result
GGGACACGAAGTGGTTTAAACTATCAGTGTTTGACAGGATATATTGGCGGGTAAACCTAAGAGAAAAGAG
CGTTTATTAGAATAATCGGATATTTAAAAGGGCGTGAAAAGGTTTATCCGTTCGTCCATTTGTATGTGCC
AACCACAGGAACCGTAAAAAGGCCGCGTTGCTGGCGTTTTTCCATAGGCTCCGCCCCCCTGACGAGCATC
ACAAAAATCGACGCTCAAGTCAGAGGTGGCGAAACCCGACAGGACTATAAAGATACCAGGCGTTTCCCCC
TGGAAGCTCCCTCGTGCGCTCTCCTGTTCCGACCCTGCCGCTTACCGGATACCTGTCCGCCTTTCTCCCT
TCGGGAAGCGTGGCGCTTTCTCATAGCTCACGCTGTAGGTATCTCAGTTCGGTGTAGGTCGTTCGCTCCA
AGCTGGGCTGTGTGCACGAACCCCCCGTTCAGCCCGACCGCTGCGCCTTATCCGGTAACTATCGTCTTGA
GTCCAACCCGGTAAGACACGACTTATCGCCACTGGCAGCAGCCACTGGTAACAGGATTAGCAGAGCGAGG
TATGTAGGCGGTGCTACAGAGTTCTTGAAGTGGTGGCCTAACTACGGCTACACTAGAAGGACAGTATTTG
GTATCTGCGCTCTGCTGAAGCCAGTTACCTTCGGAAAAAGAGTTGGTAGCTCTTGATCCGGCAAACAAAC
CACCGCTGGTAGCGGTGGTTTTTTTGTTTGCAAGCAGCAGATTACGCGCAGAAAAAAAGGATCTCAAGAA
GATCCTTTGATCTTTTCTACGGGGTCTGACGCTCAGTGGAACGAAAACTCACGTTAAGGGATTTTGGTCA
TGAGATTATCAAAAAGGATCTTCACCTAGATCCTTTTAAATTAAAAATGAAGTTTTAAATCAATCTAAAG
TATATATGAGTAAACTTGGTCTGACAGCTAAAACAATTCATCCAGTAAAATATAATATTTTATTTTCTCC
CAATCAGGCTTGATCCCCAGTAAGTCAAAAAATAGCTCGACATACTGTTCTTCCCCGATATCCTCCCTGA
TCGACCGGACGCAGAAGGCAATGTCATACCACTTGTCCGCCCTGCCGCTTCTCCCAAGATCAATAAAGCC
ACTTACTTTGCCATCTTTCACAAAGATGTTGCTGTCTCCCAGGTCGCCGTGGGAAAAGACAAGTTCCTCT
TCGGGCTTTTCCGTCTTTAAAAAATCATACAGCTCGCGCGGATCTTTAAATGGAGTGTCCTCTTCCCAGT
TTTCGCAATCCACATCGGCCAGATCGTTATTCAGTAAGTAATCCAATTCGGCTAAGCGGCTGTCTAAGCT
ATTCGTATAGGGACAATCCGATATGTCGATGGAGTGAAAGAGCCTGATGCACTCCGCATACAGCTCGATA
ATCTTTTCAGGGCTTTGTTCATCTTCATACTCTTCCGAGCAAAGGACGCCATCGGCCTCACTCATGAGCA
GATTGCTCCAGCCATCATGCCGTTCAAAGTGCAGGACCTTTGGAACAGGCAGCTTTCCTTCCAGCCATAG
CATCATGTCCTTTTCCCGTTCCACATCATAGGTGGTCCCTTTATACCGGCTGTCCGTCATTTTTAAATAT
AGGTTTTCATTTTCTCCCACCAGCTTATATACCTTAGCAGGAGACATTCCTTCCGTATCTTTTGCGCAGC
GGTATTTTTCGATCAGTTTTTTCAATTCCGGTGATATTCTCATTTTAGCCATACTCTTCCTTTTTCAATA
TTATTGAAGCATTTATCAAGGTTATTGTCTCATGAGCGGATACATATTTGAATGTATTTAGAAAAATAAA
CAAATAGGGGTTCCGCGCACGAATTGGCCAGCGCTGCCATTTTTGGGGTGAGGCCGTTCGCGGCCGAGGG
GCGCAGCCCCTGGGGGGATGGGAGCTCGGTGCCTTGATGTGGGCGCCGGCGGTCGAGTGGCGACGGCGCG
GCTTGTCCGCGCCCTGGTAGATTGCCTGGCCGTAGGCCAGCCATTTTTGAGCGGCCAGCGGCCGCGATAG
GCCGACGCGAAGCGGCGGGGCGTAGGGAGCGCAGCGACCGAAGGGTAGGCGCTTTTTGCAGCTCTTCGGC
TGTGCGCTGGCCAGACAGTTATGCACAGGCCAGGCGGGTTTTAAGAGTTTTAATAAGTTTTAAAGAGTTT
TAGGCGGAAAAATCGCCTTTTTTCTCTTTTATATCAGTCACTTACATGTGTGACCGGTTCCCAATGTACG
GCTTTGGGTTCCCAATGTACGGGTTCCGGTTCCCAATGTACGGCTTTGGGTTCCCAATGTACGTGCTATC
CACAGGAAAGAAGCTTTTTCGACCTTTTTCCCCTGCTAGGGCAATTTGCCCTAGCATCTGCTCCGTACAT
TAGGAACCGGCGGATGCTTCGCCCTCGATCAGGTTGCGGTAGCGCATGACTAGGATCGGGCCAGCCTGCC
CCGCCTCCTCCTTCAAATCGTACTCCGGCAGGTCATTTGACCCGATCAGCTTGCGCACGGTGAAACAGAA
CTTCTTGAACTCTCCGGCGCTGCCACTGCGTTCGTAGATCGTCTTGAACAACCATCTGGCTTCTGCCTTG
CCTGCGGCGCGGCGTGCCAGGCGGTAGAGAAAACGGCCGATGCCGGGATCGATCAAAAAGTAATCGGGGT
GAACCGTCAGCACGTCCGGGTTCTTGCCTTCTGTGATCTCGCGGTACATCCAATCAGCTAGCTCGATCTC
GATGTACTCCGGCCGCCCGGTTTCGCTCTTTACGATCTTGTAGCGGCTAATCAAGGCTTCACCCTCGGAT
ACCGTCACCAGGCGGCCGTTCTTGGCCTTCTTCGTACGCTGCATGGCAACGTGCGTGGTGTTTAACCGAA
TGCAGGTTTCTACCAGGTCGTCTTTCTGCTTTCCGCCATCGGCTCGCCGGCAGAACTTGAGTACGTCCGC
AACGTGTGGACGGAACACGCGGCCGGGCTTGTCTCCCTTCCCTTCCCGGTATCGGTTCATGGATTCGGTT
AGATGGGAAACCGCCATCAGTACCAGGTCGTAATCCCACACACTGGCCATGCCGGCCGGCCCTGCGGAAA
CCTCTACGTGCCCGTCTGGAAGCTCGTAGCGGATCACCTCGCCAGCTCGTCGGTCACGCTTCGACAGACG
GAAAACGGCCACGTCCATGATGCTGCGACTATCGCGGGTGCCCACGTCATAGAGCATCGGAACGAAAAAA
TCTGGTTGCTCGTCGCCCTTGGGCGGCTTCCTAATCGACGACGCACCGGCTGCCGGCGGTTGCCGGGATT
CTTTGCGGATTCGATCAGCGGCCGCTTGCCACGATTCACCGGGGCGTGCTTCTGCCTCGATGCGTTGCCG
CTGGGCGGCCTGCGCGGCCTTCAACTTCTCCACCAGGTCATCACCCAGCGCCGCGCCGATTTGTACCGGG
CCGGATGGTTTGCGACCGCTCACGCCGATTCCTCGGGCTTGGGGGTTCCAGTGCCATTGCAGGGCCGGCA
GACAACCCAGCCGCTTACGCCTGGCCAACCGCCCGTTCCTCCACACATGGGGCATTCCACGGCGTCGGTG
CCTGGTTGTTCTTGATTTTCCATGCCGCCTCCTTTAGCCGCTAAAATTCATCTACTCATTTATTCATTTG
CTCATTTACTCTGGTAGCTGCGCGATGTATTCAGATAGCAGCTCGGTAATGGTCTTGCCTTGGCGTACCG
CGTACATCTTCAGCTTGGTGTGATCCTCCGCCGGCAACTGAAAGTTGACCCGCTTCATGGCTGGCGTGTC
TGCCAGGCTGGCCAACGTTGCAGCCTTGCTGCTGCGTGCGCTCGGACGGCCGGCACTTAGCGTGTTTGTG
CTTTTGCTCATTTTCTCTTTACCTCATTAACTCAAATGAGTTTTGATTTAATTTCAGCGGCCAGCGCCTG
GACCTCGCGGGCAGCGTCGCCCTCGGGTTCTGATTCAAGAACGGTTGTGCCGGCGGCGGCAGTGCCTGGG
TAGCTCACGCGCTGCGTGATACGGGACTCAAGAATGGGCAGCTCGTACCCGGCCAGCGCCTCGGCAACCT
CACCGCCGATGCGCGTGCCTTTGATCGCCCGCGACACGACAAAGGCCGCTTGTAGCCTTCCATCCGTGAC
CTCAATGCGCTGCTTAACCAGCTCCACCAGGTCGGCGGTGGCCCATATGTCGTAAGGGCTTGGCTGCACC
GGAATCAGCACGAAGTCGGCTGCCTTGATCGCGGACACAGCCAAGTCCGCCGCCTGGGGCGCTCCGTCGA
TCACTACGAAGTCGCGCCGGCCGATGGCCTTCACGTCGCGGTCAATCGTCGGGCGGTCGATGCCGACAAC
GGTTAGCGGTTGATCTTCCCGCACGGCCGCCCAATCGCGGGCACTGCCCTGGGGATCGGAATCGACTAAC
AGAACATCGGCCCCGGCGAGTTGCAGGGCGCGGGCTAGATGGGTTGCGATGGTCGTCTTGCCTGACCCGC
CTTTCTGGTTAAGTACAGCGATAACCTTCATGCGTTCCCCTTGCGTATTTGTTTATTTACTCATCGCATC
ATATACGCAGCGACCGCATGACGCAAGCTGTTTTACTCAAATACACATCACCTTTTTAGACGGCGGCGCT
CGGTTTCTTCAGCGGCCAAGCTGGCCGGCCAGGCCGCCAGCTTGGCATCAGACAAACCGGCCAGGATTTC
ATGCAGCCGCACGGCTGATGGGCTGCCTGTATCGAGTGGTGATTTTGTGCCGAGCTGCCGGTCGGGGAGC
TGTTGGCTGGCTGGTGGCAGGATATATTGTGGTGTAAACAAATTGACGCTTAGACAACTTAATAACACAT
TGCGGACGTTTTTAATGTACTGGGGTGGATGCAGTGGGCCCCACTCTGTGTGCCGAATTCGGATCCGGAG
AGCGGAGAATTAAGGGAGTCACGTTATGACCCCCGCCGATGACGCGGGACAAGCCGTTTTACGTTTGGAA
CTGACAGAACCGCAACGTTGAAGGAGCCACTCAGCCGCGGGTTTCTGGAGTTTAATGAGCTAAGCACATA
CGTCAGAAACCATTATTGCGCGTTCAAAAGTCGCCTAAGGTCACTATCAGCTAGCAAATATTTCTTGTCA
AAAATGCTCCACTGACGTTCCATAAATTCCCCTCGGTATCCAATTAGAGTCTCATATTCACTCTCAATCC
AAATAATCTGCACCGGATCTGGATCGTTTCGCATGATTGAACAAGATGGATTGCACGCAGGTTCTCCGGC
CGCTTGGGTGGAGAGGCTATTCGGCTATGACTGGGCACAACAGACAATCGGCTGCTCTGATGCCGCCGTG
TTCCGGCTGTCAGCGCAGGGGCGCCCGGTTCTTTTTGTCAAGACCGACCTGTCCGGTGCCCTGAATGAAC
TCCAGGACGAGGCAGCGCGGCTATCGTGGCTGGCCACGACGGGCGTTCCTTGCGCAGCTGTGCTCGACGT
TGTCACTGAAGCGGGAAGGGACTGGCTGCTATTGGGCGAAGTGCCGGGGCAGGATCTCCTGTCATCTCAC
CTTGCTCCTGCCGAGAAAGTATCCATCATGGCTGATGCAATGCGGCGGCTGCATACGCTTGATCCGGCTA
CCTGCCCATTCGACCACCAAGCGAAACATCGCATCGAGCGAGCACGTACTCGGATGGAAGCCGGTCTTGT
CGATCAGGATGATCTGGACGAAGAGCATCAGGGGCTCGCGCCAGCCGAACTGTTCGCCAGGCTCAAGGCG
CGTATGCCCGACGGCGAGGATCTCGTCGTGACTCATGGCGATGCCTGCTTGCCGAATATCATGGTGGAAA
ATGGCCGCTTTTCTGGATTCATCGACTGTGGCCGGCTGGGTGTGGCGGACCGCTATCAGGACATAGCGTT
GGCTACCCGTGATATTGCTGAAGAGCTTGGCGGCGAATGGGCTGACCGCTTCCTCGTGCTTTACGGTATC
GCCGCTCCCGATTCGCAGCGCATCGCCTTCTATCGCCTTCTTGACGAGTTCTTCTGAGCGGGTCTGGATC
TAGAGTCAAGCAGATCGTTCAAACATTTGGCAATAAAGTTTCTTAAGATTGAATCCTGTTGCCGGTCTTG
CGATGATTATCATATAATTTCTGTTGAATTACGTTAAGCATGTAATAATTAACATGTAATGCATGACGTT
ATTTATGAGATGGGTTTTTATGATTAGAGTCCCGCAATTATACATTTAATACGCGATAGAAAACAAAATA
TAGCGCGCAAACTAGGATAAATTATCGCGCGCGGTGTCATCTATGTTACTAGATCGACGCTGCAAGAATT
CAAGCTTGGAGGAATTCCAATCCCACAAAAATCTGAGCTTAACAGCACAGTTGCTCCTCTCAGAGCAGAA
TCGGGTATTCAACACCCTCATATCAACTACTACGTTGTGTATAACGGTCCACATGCCGGTATATACGATG
ACTGGGGTTGTACAAAGGCGGCAACAAACGGCGTTCCCGGAGTTGCACACAAGAAATTTGCCACTATTAC
AGAGGCAAGAGCAGCAGCTGACGCGTACACAACAAGTCAGCAAACAGACAGGTTGAACTTCATCCCCAAA
GGAGAAGCTCAACTCAAGCCCAAGAGCTTTGCTAAGGCCCTAACAAGCCCACCAAAGCAAAAAGCCCACT
GGCTCACGCTAGGAACCAAAAGGCCCAGCAGTGATCCAGCCCCAAAAGAGATCTCCTTTGCCCCGGAGAT
TACAATGGACGATTTCCTCTATCTTTACGATCTAGGAAGGAAGTTCGAAGGTGAAGGTGACGACACTATG
TTCACCACTGATAATGAGAAGGTTAGCCTCTTCAATTTCAGAAAGAATGCTGACCCACAGATGGTTAGAG
AGGCCTACGCAGCAAGTCTCATCAAGACGATCTACCCGAGTAACAATCTCCAGGAGATCAAATACCTTCC
CAAGAAGGTTAAAGATGCAGTCAAAAGATTCAGGACTAATTGCATCAAGAACACAGAGAAAGACATATTT
CTCAAGATCAGAAGTACTATTCCAGTATGGACGATTCAAGGCTTGCTTCATAAACCAAGGCAAGTAATAG
AGATTGGAGTCTCTAAAAAGGTAGTTCCTACTGAATCTAAGGCCATGCATGGAGTCTAAGATTCAAATCG
AGGATCTAACAGAACTCGCCGTCAAGACTGGCGAACAGTTCATACAGAGTCTTTTACGACTCAATGACAA
GAAGAAAATCTTCGTCAACATGGTGGAGCACGACACTCTGGTCTACTCCAAAAATGTCAAAGATACAGTC
TCAGAAGATCAAAGGGCTATTGAGACTTTTCAACAAAGGATAATTTCGGGAAACCTCCTCGGATTCCATT
GCCCAGCTATCTGTCACTTCATCGAAAGGACAGTAGAAAAGGAAGGTGGCTCCTACAAATGCCATCATTG
CGATAAAGGAAAGGCTATCATTCAAGATCTCTCTGCCGACAGTGGTCCCAAAGATGGACCCCCACCCACG
AGGAGCATCGTGGAAAAAGAAGAGGTTCCAACCACGTCTACAAAGCAAGTGGATTGATGTGACATCTCCA
CTGACGTAAGGGATGACGCACAATCCCACTATCCTTCGCAAGACCCTTCCTCTATATAAGGAAGTTCATT
TCATTTGGAGAGGACACGCTCGAGTATAAGAGCTCATTTTTACAACAATTACCAACAACAACAAACAACA
AACAACATTACAATTACATTTACAATTATCGATACAATGGTGGATGCGGTGGTCACTGTATTCTTGGAGA
AACTTCTGCATGTTGAAACAGAGGAGAGTAGGTTTCTTACTAAATACAGACAGCAGTTTGAAAAACTGAA
GAACGAGCTGCTATTCATGCAAAGCTTTCTCAAAGATGCAGAGAGGCTCAAGAGGAAAAACAACACCCTT
AAAGGAGTCATGTCCTGTTTGCGAGACTTAATCTTTGAAGCTGAAGAGATACTTGAGGACTGCCAGAATC
AATCTGCAGATAGCGATCGGGCTACTACATGCTTCCATCCTAAAAGGCTCTCTCTTCGCCATCAAACTGG
GAAGTGCCTTGCTAAAATCAATGACAGAATCTCGGAGATAAAGCAAAACATTTCAACATATCTTGGAGTA
CCACTTCTCGAAGAAGGAAGTATGGAGGCACACAATAATCTAATGTCAAGATGGACTTCTTCCCTTTATG
ACCACACTCAGGTAGTTGGTTTGGAAGGTGACACTGAGAAGATAAAGGATTGGCTATTTGAAGCAAGAGA
TGGTTTACTTACCATTGCATTTGTGGGTATGGGAGGACTTGGTAAAACCACTCTTGCTCAGAAAGTTTTC
AATGACAAAAGGGTGGAGGATCACTTGGAGAGGAGGATTTGGGTGTCTGTTTCTCAAACATTTACTGAGG
AACAAGTCATGAGAAGCATATTGAGGAGTTTAGGAGATGCATGTGTTGGTGATGACCAGTGTGAACTGTT
AAGAAAAATAAACCAGTACCTTTTGGGAAAGAGGTTTTTGATTGTTATGGATGATGTTTGGAGCTGGGAC
AATGCCTGGTGGCAAAAAATCTATACTGGACTGCCCAAAGGAAATGGGAGCACTGTTATTGTAACAACGA
GAAATGAGCTAGTCGCTCGCAAGATGGGAGTTACAGAAGCAAGAATACATTGGCCAAAATTCCTCAATGA
GCACTACAGTTGGTTACTATTCCGGAAGATTGCATTTGCAGGAAGTGCAGGTGAATGCCATTTCCCCGAG
TTGGAGGACGTGGGAAAGGAGATTGTGGAAAAATGCAAGGGACTTCCTTTAGCAATCAAAGCAGTAGGAG
GAGTGATGCTTTGCAAGCCATCTTACTATCACGAATGGAGGCGTATTTCAAATCATTTCCGTGATGAATT
GAAAGAAAATGATGACTCAGTGATGGCCTCACTACAGTTGAGCTATGATGAACTCCCTCCTTACTTGAAA
TCCTGTTTCCTCTGTTTTTCACTCTTTCCTGAGGATTGTGTCATACCAAAAGACCAACTGATCCGTTGGT
GGATTGGAGAAGGTTTCATACCTCTGAGAAGTGGTAGGTTATCGACTGAAGTGGGAGAAGATTGTTTCTC
ACAACTATCCAATCGGTGTTTGATAGAAGTTGTTGATAAGGCTTACAATGGTGTGATCCACACATGCAAA
ATGCATGTTATGGTTCGTGACTTGGTGATCAAATTAGCCGAGGATGATGCATTTTTCACCCCAGCTGATG
CAACTTGTCGGCATTTGGGTATTAAGAGTGAGATGAATTGGAAGCAACTATTGAGCAATCAAAAATTACG
AGCACTGCTAACAACCACCAAGAGTGGTGAAGTTAACAAAATCCATTCCGACATTGCCAAGAAGCTGTGC
AAGAGTCGACACCTCCAAGTATTGGATCTGTCAAAATCAATTTTCGATGTGCCTCTTTCAAGTTTGTTGG
AAGGAATTGGATCTGCTAAGCAGCTCACTTATCTCAGTTTAAGCAATACACATCCAATGATTGGAGTTCC
AGCTTCCATATCCAAGCTTGAAAAATTACAGATTTTGGATTTCAGCTATTGCCAAAATATGAAAATGCTC
CCCTCTTGCGTTCTGACATTTGAGGAACTTGCTGTTTTGGATGTGAACAACTGTGGTTCCCTTGAGTACC
TTCCAAAAGGATTAAGTAGGCTTTCCAATCTTCAAGTATTGCTTGGGTTTAAGCCTGCAAAATTAAGCCA
ACCAGGAGGTTGTCGTATTGCTGAGCTCAGAAGCCTGACTCGACTCAGAACTCTCAGTTTAAGACTAACC
GAAAATGAGGAGATTGGAGACGATGAGGGGAACGCACTGGTAGATCTCCAAGAACTTCAATTTTTAACAA
TAAGTTGCTTTGGCAGTCAAGATAATGGACTTGCGACAAAACTTGGTAGACTTTATCCTCCACGACAACT
CCACGAGCTGATTCTCAAATTTTATCCAAGTAAGACAAGTCCTGAATGGCTTAACCCCAATCTCTCCCCC
ATGTTGCGATATTTATCAATCATCTCTGGTGATATTACACAAATGCACGAGAACTTCTGGGGTGATGGTA
GTACTGCTTGGAAAATTGAGGGCTTAATGTTGGAATCTTTATCGGATTTGAGATTGGAATGGTCAGCAAT
GCATCAAGTCATGCCTTCGTTAAGAATACTCAAGGTTAGCTGGTGCCCTGAGTTGGAGTCATTTCCAATT
GAAGATGCAGGGTTTAGAGGGGGTCTATGGAAGAAGGAAGAACATAGGAACGGTTCGTACCCATACGATG
TTCCTGACTATGCGGGCTATCCCTATGACGTCCCGGACTATGCAGGATTGTATCCATATGACGTTCCAGA
TTACGCCACTAGAGCTGCTTACCCATACGATGTTCCTGACTATGCGGGCTATCCCTATGACGTCCCGGAC
TATGCAGGATTGTATCCATATGACGTTCCAGATTACGCCTGAGCTTGTCCTGCTTTAATGAGATATGCGA
GAAGCCTATGATCGCATGATATTTGCTTTCAATTCTGTTGTGCACGTTGTAAAAAACCTGAGCATGTGTA
GCTCAGATCCTTACCGCCGGTTTCGGTTCATTCTAATGAATATATCACCCGTTACTATCGTATTTTTATG
AATAATATTCTCCGTTCAATTTACTGATTGTACCCTACTACTTATATGTACAATATTAAAATGAAAACAA
TATATTGTGCTGAATAGGTTTATAGCGACATCTATGATAGAGCGCCACAATAACAAACAATTGCGTTTTA
TTATTACAAATCCAATTTTAAAAAAAGCGGCAGAACCGGTCAAACCTAAAAGACTGATTACATAAATCTT
ATTCAAATTTCAAAAGTGCCCCAGGGGCTAGTATCTACGACACACCGAGCGGCGAACTAATAACGCTCAC
TGAAGGGAACTCCGGTTCCCCGCCGGCGCGCATGGGTGAGATTCCTTGAAGTTGAGTATTGGCCGTCCGC
TCTACCGAAAGTTACGGGCACCATTCAACCCGGTCCAGCACGGCGGCCGGGTAACCGACTTGCTGCCCCG
AGAATTATGCAGCATTTTTTTGGTGTATGTGGGCCCCAAATGAAGTGCAGGTCAAACCTTGACAGTGACG
ACAAATCGTTGGGCGGGTCCAGGGCGAATTTTGCGACAACATGTCGAGGCTCAGCAGGACCGCTACTAGA
GGATGCACATGTGACCGA
Features (pLannotate 1.2.2; 20 found; start..end, strand, type, name):
     32..56      +  misc_feature   RB T-DNA repeat: right border repeat from nopaline C58 T-DNA
    179..767     -  rep_origin     ori: high-copy-number ColE1/pMB1/pBR322/pUC origin of replication
    938..1732    -  CDS            KanR: aminoglycoside phosphotransferase; aphA-3; confers resistance to kanamycin
   1733..1837    -  promoter       AmpR promoter: bla
   1854..1914    -  rep_origin     oriV (fragment): incP origin of replication
   2120..2314    -  rep_origin     pVS1 oriV: origin of replication for the Pseudomonas plasmid pVS1 (Heeb et al., 2000)
   2380..3453    -  CDS            pVS1 RepA: replication protein from the Pseudomonas plasmid pVS1 (Heeb et al., 2000)
   3882..4511    -  CDS            pVS1 StaA: stability protein from the Pseudomonas plasmid pVS1 (Heeb et al., 2000)
   4775..4799    +  misc_feature   LB T-DNA repeat: left border repeat from nopaline C58 T-DNA
   5009..5192    +  promoter       NOS promoter: nopaline synthase promoter NOS promoter
   5213..6004    +  CDS            neo: KKA2_KLEPN - Also known as kan, nptII. Experimental evidence at protein level: Swiss-Prot protein existence level 1. Resistance to kanamycin, neomycin, paromomycin, ribostamycin, butirosin and gentamicin B. From Klebsiella pneumoniae.
   6033..6285    +  terminator     NOS terminator: nopaline synthase terminator and poly(A) signal
   6311..7117    +  CDS            IBMP_CAMVB (fragment): Experimental evidence at protein level: Swiss-Prot protein existence level 1. Enhances the ribosomal termination-reinitiation event leading to the translation of major open reading frames on the polycistronic viral RNAs. From Cauliflower mosaic virus (strain Bari 1) (CaMV).
   7301..7646    +  promoter       CaMV 35S promoter: strong constitutive promoter from cauliflower mosaic virus
   7598..7644    +  promoter       minimal CaMV 35S promoter: minimal 35S promoter from cauliflower mosaic virus
   7675..7728    +  misc_feature   TMV Ω: translational enhancer from the tobacco mosaic virus 5'-leader sequence (Gallie et al., 1988)
   7737..10256   +  CDS            RPP13L4: R13L4_ARATH - Also known as ZAR1 From Arabidopsis thaliana (Mouse-ear cress).
  10278..10366   +  CDS            3xHA (fragment): three tandem HA epitope tags
  10380..10468   +  CDS            3xHA (fragment): three tandem HA epitope tags
  10480..11187   +  terminator     OCS terminator: octopine synthase terminator
