[The description below was written by a language model from this plasmid's Addgene catalogue record and pLannotate feature annotations shown in this document.]
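Description:
pZA40 is a binary T-DNA plasmid for plant expression, built on the Golden Gate-compatible pICH86988 backbone and sequenced at about 11.2 kb. It is maintained in E. coli at high copy through a ColE1/pUC-type origin. It also carries the pVS1 origin with its RepA replication and StaA stability genes, which normally support maintenance in Agrobacterium, plus a small incP oriV fragment. Bacterial selection is by kanamycin, through an aphA-3 aminoglycoside phosphotransferase driven by the bla promoter. Nopaline-type left and right border repeats define the region transferred into plant cells.

Two cassettes lie between the borders. The first is a plant selectable marker, nptII (neo) under the nopaline synthase promoter and terminator, which gives kanamycin resistance in plants. The second is the payload. A CaMV 35S promoter, preceded by additional CaMV-derived sequence that the annotation tool scored as a viral ORF fragment, is followed by the TMV Ω translational enhancer. Together these drive Nicotiana benthamiana ZAR1 fused at its C-terminus to six HA epitopes, annotated as two tandem 3xHA blocks, with the octopine synthase terminator at the end. The automated annotation labels the coding sequence by homology to Arabidopsis RPP13L4/ZAR1, but the catalogue entry gives the species as N. benthamiana.

The ZAR1 insert carries two substitutions, D481V and L17E. The record does not explain their effects. ZAR1 is an NLR immune receptor that assembles into a resistosome, and the construct belongs to a vector set made for rapid study of that complex in N. benthamiana. The HA tag allows immunodetection of the expressed variant in planta.
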