Addgene plasmid #158518: pZA40
Purpose: In planta gene expression of Golden gate compatible N. benthamiana ZAR1 D481V/L17E-6xHA. Km plant selection marker.
Depositing lab: Sophien Kamoun. Depositing organization: Sainsbury Laboratory, Norwich. Publication: A vector system for fast-forward studies of the HOPZ-ACTIVATED RESISTANCE1 (ZAR1) resistosome in the model plant Nicotiana benthamiana. Harant A, Pai H, Sakai T, Kamoun S, Adachi H. Plant Physiol. 2022 Jan 20;188(1):70-80. doi: 10.1093/plphys/kiab471. PubMed 34633454.
Backbone
  Vector backbone: pICH86988
  Backbone manufacturer: https://www.addgene.org/48076/
  Vector type: Plant Expression
Growth in bacteria
  Bacterial resistance: Kanamycin, 50 μg/mL
  Growth temperature: 37°C
  Growth strain: DH5alpha
  Copy number: High Copy
Gene/Insert
  Gene/Insert name: ZAR1-6xHA
  Species: N. benthamiana
  Mutation: L17E, D481V
  Tag / fusion protein: 6xHA (C terminal on insert)
  Cloning method: Restriction Enzyme; 5′ cloning site Unknown (unknown if destroyed)
Terms and licenses: Academic/Nonprofit Terms; Industry Terms: Not Available to Industry
How to cite: pZA40 was a gift from Sophien Kamoun (Addgene plasmid # 158518 ; http://n2t.net/addgene:158518 ; RRID:Addgene_158518)
